>Addgene plasmid #159376 | pET-gSTEP1 | addgene full sequence | sequence record 311408 | Addgene NGS Result
GGGGAATTGTGAGCGGATAACAATTCCCCTCTAGAAATAATTTTGTTTAACTTTAAGAAGGAGATATACC
ATGGGCAGCAGCCATCACCATCATCACCACAGCCAGGATCCGAATTCGAGCTCGGCGCGCCTGCAGGTCG
ACAAGCTTGCGGCCGCATAATGCTTAAGTCGAACAGAAAGTAATCGTATTGTACACGGCCGCATAATCGA
AATTAATACGACTCACTATAGGGGAATTGTGAGCGGATAACAATTCCCCATCTTAGTATATTAGTTAAGT
ATAAGAAGGAGATATACATATGCATCACCACCATCACCATGACTTGCGCCCTGAGATTTGGATTGCACAA
GAGCTGCGTCGTATTGGTGACGAATTCAATGCGTATTATGCGCGTCGTCACAAGATCCGCCTGGAAAATG
TTTACATTAAAGCCGATAAACAGAAAAACGGCATCAAAGCAAACTTCAAGATCCGCCACAACATCGAGGA
TGGTGGCGTTCAGCTGGCCTATCATTACCAGCAGAACACCCCGATTGGTGACGGTCCGGTCCTGCTGCCG
GACAACCACTATTTGTCCGTGCAGTCGAAGTTGAGCAAAGATCCGAATGAAAAACGTGATCACATGGTGC
TGCTGGAGTTTGTTACGGCTGCGGGTATTACCCTGGGTATGGATGAACTGTACAAGGGTGGTACTGGTGG
TAGCATGGTGAGCAAAGGCGAAGAACTGTTCACGGGTGTCGTTCCGATCCTGGTTGAGTTGGACGGTGAC
GTTAACGGCCACAAGTTTAGCGTGAGCGGCGAGGGTGAGGGTGATGCGACCTATGGCAAGCTGACCCTGA
AATTCATTTGCACCACGGGCAAGCTGCCGGTCCCGTGGCCGACCCTGGTGACCACCCTGACGTACGGTGT
CCAGTGCTTTTCTCGCTACCCGGACCACATGAAGCAACATGACTTCTTTAAGTCCGCGATGCCAGAGGGC
TATATCCAAGAGCGTACTATCTTCTTTAAAGACGATGGTAACTATAAGACCCGCGCTGAAGTCAAGTTCG
AGGGCGATACGTTGGTCAATCGTATTGAACTGAAGGGCATCGATTTCAAAGAGGACGGTAATATCCTGGG
TCACAAACTGGAGTACTGACTCGAGTCTGGTAAAGAAACCGCTGCTGCGAAATTTGAACGCCAGCACATG
GACTCGTCTACTAGCGCAGCTTAATTAACCTAGGCTGCTGCCACCGCTGAGCAATAACTAGCATAACCCC
TTGGGGCCTCTAAACGGGTCTTGAGGGGTTTTTTGCTGAAAGGAGGAACTATATCCGGATTGGCGAATGG
G
[124 nt withheld, positions 1332-1455]
C
[91 nt withheld, positions 1457-1547]
A
[49 nt withheld, positions 1549-1597]
CCTTTGACGTTGGAGTCCACGTTCTTT
[37 nt withheld, positions 1625-1661]
ACCCTATCTCGGTCTATTCTTTTGATTTATAAGGGATTTTGCCGATTTCGGCCTATTGGTTAAAAAATGA
GCTGATTTAACAAAAATTTAACGCGAATTTTAACAAAATATTAACGTTTACAATTTCTGGCGGCACGATG
GCATGAGATTATCAAAAAGGATCTTCACCTAGATCCTTTTAAATTAAAAATGAAGTTTTAAATCAATCTA
AAGTATATATGAGTAAACTTGGTCTGACAGTTACCAATGCTTAATCAGTGAGGCACCTATCTCAGCGATC
TGTCTATTTCGTTCATCCATAGTTGCCTGACTCCCCGTCGTGTAGATAACTACGATACGGGAGGGCTTAC
CATCTGGCCCCAGTGCTGCAATGATACCGCGAGACCCACGCTCACCGGCTCCAGATTTATCAGCAATAAA
CCAGCCAGCCGGAAGGGCCGAGCGCAGAAGTGGTCCTGCAACTTTATCCGCCTCCATCCAGTCTATTAAT
TGTTGCCGGGAAGCTAGAGTAAGTAGTTCGCCAGTTAATAGTTTGCGCAACGTTGTTGCCATTGCTACAG
GCATCGTGGTGTCACGCTCGTCGTTTGGTATGGCTTCATTCAGCTCCGGTTCCCAACGATCAAGGCGAGT
TACATGATCCCCCATGTTGTGCAAAAAAGCGGTTAGCTCCTTCGGTCCTCCGATCGTTGTCAGAAGTAAG
TTGGCCGCAGTGTTATCACTCATGGTTATGGCAGCACTGCATAATTCTCTTACTGTCATGCCATCCGTAA
GATGCTTTTCTGTGACTGGTGAGTACTCAACCAAGTCATTCTGAGAATAGTGTATGCGGCGACCGAGTTG
CTCTTGCCCGGCGTCAATACGGGATAATACCGCGCCACATAGCAGAACTTTAAAAGTGCTCATCATTGGA
AAACGTTCTTCGGGGCGAAAACTCTCAAGGATCTTACCGCTGTTGAGATCCAGTTCGATGTAACCCACTC
GTGCACCCAACTGATCTTCAGCATCTTTTACTTTCACCAGCGTTTCTGGGTGAGCAAAAACAGGAAGGCA
AAATGCCGCAAAAAAGGGAATAAGGGCGACACGGAAATGTTGAATACTCATACTCTTCCTTTTTCAATCA
TGATTGAAGCATTTATCAGGGTTATTGTCTCATGAGCGGATACATATTTGAATGTATTTAGAAAAATAAA
CAAATAGGTCATGACCAAAATCCCTTAACGTGAGTTTTCGTTCCACTGAGCGTCAGACCCCGTAGAAAAG
ATCAAAGGATCTTCTTGAGATCCTTTTTTTCTGCGCGTAATCTGCTGCTTGCAAACAAAAAAACCACCGC
TACCAGCGGTGGTTTGTTTGCCGGATCAAGAGCTACCAACTCTTTTTCCGAAGGTAACTGGCTTCAGCAG
AGCGCAGATACCAAATACTGTCCTTCTAGTGTAGCCGTAGTTAGGCCACCACTTCAAGAACTCTGTAGCA
CCGCCTACATACCTCGCTCTGCTAATCCTGTTACCAGTGGCTGCTGCCAGTGGCGATAAGTCGTGTCTTA
CCGGGTTGGACTCAAGACGATAGTTACCGGATAAGGCGCAGCGGTCGGGCTGAACGGGGGGTTCGTGCAC
ACAGCCCAGCTTGGAGCGAACGACCTACACCGAACTGAGATACCTACAGCGTGAGCTATGAGAAAGCGCC
ACGCTTCCCGAAGGGAGAAAGGCGGACAGGTATCCGGTAAGCGGCAGGGTCGGAACAGGAGAGCGCACGA
GGGAGCTTCCAGGGGGAAACGCCTGGTATCTTTATAGTCCTGTCGGGTTTCGCCACCTCTGACTTGAGCG
TCGATTTTTGTGATGCTCGTCAGGGGGGCGGAGCCTATGGAAAAACGCCAGCAACGCGGCCTTTTTACGG
TTCCTGGCCTTTTGCTGGCCTTTTGCTGGCCTTTTGCTCACATGTTCTTTCCTGCGTTATCCCCTGATTC
TGTGGATAACCGTATTACCGCCTTTGAGTGAGCTGATACCGCTCGCCGCAGCCGAACGACCGAGCGCAGC
GAGTCAGTGAGCGAGGAAGCGGAAGAGCGCCTGATGCGGTATTTTCTCCTTACGCATCTGTGCGGTATTT
CACACCGCAATGGTGCACTCTCAGTACAATCTGCTCTGATGCCGCATAGTTAAGCCAGTATACACTCCGC
TATCGCTACGTGACTGGGTCATGGCTGCGCCCCGACACCCGCCAACACCCGCTGACGCGCCCTGACGGGC
TTGTCTGCTCCCGGCATCCGCTTACAGACAAGCTGTGACCGTCTCCGGGAGCTGCATGTGTCAGAGGTTT
TCACCGTCATCACCGAAACGCGCGAGGCAGCTGCGGTAAAGCTCATCAGCGTGGTCGTGAAGCGATTCAC
AGATGTCTGCCTGTTCATCCGCGTCCAGCTCGTTGAGTTTCTCCAGAAGCGTTAATGTCTGGCTTCTGAT
AAAGCGGGCCATGTTAAGGGCGGTTTTTTCCTGTTTGGTCACTGATGCCTCCGTGTAAGGGGGATTTCTG
TTCATGGGGGTAATGATACCGATGAAACGAGAGAGGATGCTCACGATACGGGTTACTGATGATGAACATG
CCCGGTTACTGGAACGTTGTGAGGGTAAACAACTGGCGGTATGGATGCGGCGGGACCAGAGAAAAATCAC
TCAGGGTCAATGCCAGCGCTTCGTTAATACAGATGTAGGTGTTCCACAGGGTAGCCAGCAGCATCCTGCG
ATGCAGATCCGGAACATAATGGTGCAGGGCGCTGACTTCCGCGTTTCCAGACTTTACGAAACACGGAAAC
CGAAGACCATTCATGTTGTTGCTCAGGTCGCAGACGTTTTGCAGCAGCAGTCGCTTCACGTTCGCTCGCG
TATCGGTGATTCATTCTGCTAACCAGTAAGGCAACCCCGCCAGCCTAGCCGGGTCCTCAACGACAGGAGC
ACGATCATGCTAGTCATGCCCCGCGCCCACCGGAAGGAGCTGACTGGGTTGAAGGCTCTCAAGGGCATCG
GTCGAGATCCCGGTGCCTAATGAGTGAGCTAACTTACATTAATTGCGTTGCGCTCACTGCCCGCTTTCCA
GTCGGGAAACCTGTCGTGCCAGCTGCATTAATGAATCGGCCAACGCGCGGGGAGAGGCGGTTTGCGTATT
GGGCGCCAGGGTGGTTTTTCTTTTCACCAGTGAGACGGGCAACAGCTGATTGCCCTTCACCGCCTGGCCC
TGAGAGAGTTGCAGCAAGCGGTCCACGCTGGTTTGCCCCAGCAGGCGAAAATCCTGTTTGATGGTGGTTA
ACGGCGGGATATAACATGAGCTGTCTTCGGTATCGTCGTATCCCACTACCGAGATGTCCGCACCAACGCG
CAGCCCGGACTCGGTAATGGCGCGCATTGCGCCCAGCGCCATCTGATCGTTGGCAACCAGCATCGCAGTG
GGAACGATGCCCTCATTCAGCATTTGCATGGTTTGTTGAAAACCGGACATGGCACTCCAGTCGCCTTCCC
GTTCCGCTATCGGCTGAATTTGATTGCGAGTGAGATATTTATGCCAGCCAGCCAGACGCAGACGCGCCGA
GACAGAACTTAATGGGCCCGCTAACAGCGCGATTTGCTGGTGACCCAATGCGACCAGATGCTCCACGCCC
AGTCGCGTACCGTCTTCATGGGAGAAAATAATACTGTTGATGGGTGTCTGGTCAGAGACATCAAGAAATA
ACGCCGGAACATTAGTGCAGGCAGCTTCCACAGCAATGGCATCCTGGTCATCCAGCGGATAGTTAATGAT
CAGCCCACTGACGCGTTGCGCGAGAAGATTGTGCACCGCCGCTTTACAGGCTTCGACGCCGCTTCGTTCT
ACCATCGACACCACCACGCTGGCACCCAGTTGATCGGCGCGAGATTTAATCGCCGCGACAATTTGCGACG
GCGCGTGCAGGGCCAGACTGGAGGTGGCAACGCCAATCAGCAACGACTGTTTGCCCGCCAGTTGTTGTGC
CACGCGGTTGGGAATGTAATTCAGCTCCGCCATCGCCGCTTCCACTTTTTCCCGCGTTTTCGCAGAAACG
TGGCTGGCCTGGTTCACCACGCGGGAAACGGTCTGATAAGAGACACCGGCATACTCTGCGACATCGTATA
ACGTTACTGGTTTCACATTCACCACCCTGAATTGACTCTCTTCCGGGCGCTATCATGCCATACCGCGAAA
GGTTTTGCGCCATTCGATGGTGTCCGGGATCTCGACGCTCTCCCTTATGCGACTCCTGCATTAGGAAGCA
GCCCAGTAGTAGGTTGAGGCCGTTGAGCACCGCCGCCGCAAGGAATGGTGCATGCAAGGAGATGGCGCCC
AACAGTCCCCCGGCCACGGGGCCTGCCACCATACCCACGCCGAAACAAGCGCTCATGAGCCCGAAGTGGC
GAGCCCGATCTTCCCCATCGGTGATGTCGGCGATATAGGCGCCAGCAACCGCACCTGTGGCGCCGGTGAT
GCCGGCCACGATGCGTCCGGCGTAGAGGATCGAGATCGATCTCGATCCCGCGAAATTAATACGACTCACT
ATA
Features (pLannotate 1.2.2; 23 found; start..end, strand, type, name):
      3..27      +  protein_bind   lac operator: The lac repressor binds to the lac operator to inhibit transcription in E. coli. This inhibition can be relieved by adding lactose or isopropyl-β-D-thiogalactopyranoside (IPTG). lac repressor encoded by lacI
     42..64      +  RBS            RBS: efficient ribosome binding site from bacteriophage T7 gene 10 (Olins and Rangwala, 1989)
    214..232     +  promoter       T7 promoter: promoter for bacteriophage T7 RNA polymerase
    233..257     +  protein_bind   lac operator: The lac repressor binds to the lac operator to inhibit transcription in E. coli. This inhibition can be relieved by adding lactose or isopropyl-β-D-thiogalactopyranoside (IPTG). lac repressor encoded by lacI
    300..398     +  CDS            BCL2L11 (fragment): B2L11_HUMAN - Also known as BIM. Experimental evidence at protein level: Swiss-Prot protein existence level 1. Induces apoptosis and anoikis. Isoform BimL is more potent than isoform BimEL. Isoform Bim-alpha1, isoform Bim-alpha2 and isoform Bim-alpha3 induce apoptosis, although less potent than isoform BimEL, isoform BimL and isoform BimS. Isoform Bim-gamma induces apoptosis. Isoform Bim-alpha3 induces apoptosis possibly through a caspase- mediated pathway. Isoform BimAC and isoform BimABC lack the ability to induce apoptosis. From Homo sapiens (Human).
    411..1136    +  CDS            cEGFP: cEGFP is a basic (constitutively fluorescent) green fluorescent protein published in 2008, derived from Aequorea victoria.
   1152..1193    +  CDS            S-Tag (fragment): affinity and epitope tag derived from pancreatic ribonuclease A
   1223..1240    +  CDS            SET1 (fragment): solubility-enhancement tag derived from T7 phage gene 10B
   1248..1295    +  terminator     T7 terminator: transcription terminator for bacteriophage T7 RNA polymerase
   1332..1787    +  rep_origin     f1 ori (sequence partly withheld): f1 bacteriophage origin of replication; arrow indicates direction of (+) strand synthesis
   1902..2762    -  CDS            AmpR: β-lactamase; bla; confers resistance to ampicillin, carbenicillin, and related antibiotics
   2763..2855    -  promoter       AmpR promoter: bla
   2936..3524    +  rep_origin     ori: high-copy-number ColE1/pMB1/pBR322/pUC origin of replication
   3583..3716    +  rep_origin     RSF ori (fragment): Plasmids containing the RSF 1030 origin of replication can be propagated in E. coli cells that contain additional plasmids with compatible origins.
   3721..3860    -  misc_feature   bom: basis of mobility region from pBR322
   3962..4153    -  CDS            rop: Rop protein, which maintains plasmids at low copy number; rop
   4170..4550    +  CDS            YPB1_ECOLX: Protein predicted: Swiss-Prot protein existence level 4. From Escherichia coli.
   4612..4676    -  CDS            TcR (fragment): tetracycline efflux protein; tet; confers resistance to tetracycline
   4691..4712    -  protein_bind   CAP binding site: CAP binding activates transcription in the presence of cAMP. E. coli catabolite activator protein
   4725..5807    -  CDS            lacI: lac repressor; lacI; The lac repressor binds to the lac operator to inhibit transcription in E. coli. This inhibition can be relieved by adding lactose or isopropyl-β-D-thiogalactopyranoside (IPTG).
   5808..5885    -  promoter       lacI promoter: lacI
   5893..6172    -  CDS            TcR (fragment): tetracycline efflux protein; tet; confers resistance to tetracycline
   6198..2       +  promoter       T7 promoter (across the origin): promoter for bacteriophage T7 RNA polymerase
