[The description below was written by a language model from this plasmid's Addgene catalogue record and pLannotate feature annotations shown in this document.]
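Description:
pET-gSTEP1 is a bacterial expression plasmid built on the Novagen pET-Duet-1 backbone, from which most of the first multiple cloning site has been deleted. It is maintained in E. coli through a ColE1/pBR322-type origin accompanied by the bom and rop elements and is selected with ampicillin via the β-lactamase gene; an f1 origin is also present. The catalogue lists it as high copy, although rop is generally associated with copy-number restraint. The catalogue gives a total size of about 6.1 kb, slightly smaller than the sequenced record used for the feature table. Short hits annotated as tetracycline-resistance, RSF origin and hypothetical E. coli protein fragments appear to be backbone remnants rather than functional parts.

The payload is gSTEP1, a synthetic 840 bp insert cloned between NdeI and XhoI in the second Duet expression unit, with an N-terminal 6x His tag according to the catalogue (the tag is not separately annotated in the feature table). Transcription is driven by a T7 promoter followed by a lac operator and ends at the T7 terminator, and the plasmid-borne lacI gene supplies repressor. Expression is therefore IPTG-inducible and needs a host that provides T7 RNA polymerase. The first T7 promoter/lac operator/RBS unit remains upstream but carries no annotated coding sequence. Within the insert, the annotation detects a short fragment matching human BCL2L11 (BIM) followed by a GFP-derived green fluorescent protein (annotated as cEGFP). A backbone S-Tag fragment lies downstream, and the record does not show whether it is translated. The associated publication title describes a genetically encoded fluorescent biosensor for rapid detection of protein expression, so this plasmid serves to produce His-tagged gSTEP1 protein in E. coli. The sensing mechanism is not stated in the record.
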