Addgene plasmid #159376: pET-gSTEP1
Purpose: Expresses gSTEP1 in E. coli
Depositing lab: Roberto Chica. Depositing organization: University of Ottawa. Publication: Genetically Encoded Fluorescent Biosensor for Rapid Detection of Protein Expression. Eason MG, Pandelieva AT, Mayer MM, Khan ST, Garcia HG, Chica RA. ACS Synth Biol. 2020 Nov 20;9(11):2955-2963. doi: 10.1021/acssynbio.0c00407. Epub 2020 Oct 12. PubMed 33044070.
Backbone
  Vector backbone: pET-Duet-1
  Backbone manufacturer: Novagen
  Backbone size w/o insert (bp): 5301
  Total vector size (bp): 6141
  Modifications to backbone: Deletion of most of MCS1
  Vector type: Bacterial Expression
Growth in bacteria
  Bacterial resistance: Ampicillin, 100 μg/mL
  Growth temperature: 37°C
  Growth strain: DH5alpha
  Copy number: High Copy
Gene/Insert
  Gene/Insert name: gSTEP1
  Species: Synthetic
  Insert size (bp): 840
  Promoter: T7
  Tag / fusion protein: 6x His tag (N terminal on insert)
  Cloning method: Restriction Enzyme; 5′ cloning site NdeI (not destroyed); 3′ cloning site XhoI (not destroyed)
  Sequencing primers: 5′ DuetUP2 TTGTACACGGCCGCATAATC; 3′ T7 Terminal GCTAGTTATTGCTCAGCGG
Terms and licenses: Academic/Nonprofit Terms; Industry Terms: Not Available to Industry
How to cite: pET-gSTEP1 was a gift from Roberto Chica (Addgene plasmid # 159376 ; http://n2t.net/addgene:159376 ; RRID:Addgene_159376)
